# Supplementary material for: Engineered bacteria detect tumor DNA
Source: bioRxiv preprint, doi:10.1101/2021.09.10.459858, version 4 (2022-10-04)
Supplement: Supplemental DNA [file 459858_file04.zip › Supplement DNA files/biosensor Ntrl1-KRAS-tetRts.gb]

LOCUS       biosensor_Ntrl1-        4098 bp    DNA     linear   SYN 06-Sep-2022
DEFINITION  .
FEATURES             Location/Qualifiers
     source          <1..>881
                     /mol_type="genomic DNA"
                     /organism="Acinetobacter sp. ADP1"
                     /db_xref="taxon:62977"
                     /note=" [Split]"
                     /strain="ADP1"
     source          <882..>1749
                     /mol_type="genomic DNA"
                     /organism="Homo sapiens"
                     /chromosome="12"
                     /db_xref="taxon:9606"
                     /note=" [Split]"
     source          <2527..>3151
                     /mol_type="genomic DNA"
                     /organism="Homo sapiens"
                     /chromosome="12"
                     /db_xref="taxon:9606"
                     /note=" [Split]"
     source          <3152..>4098
                     /mol_type="genomic DNA"
                     /organism="Acinetobacter sp. ADP1"
                     /db_xref="taxon:62977"
                     /note=" [Split]"
                     /strain="ADP1"
     frag            join(1..>2477,<2479..4098)
                     /date="06-Sep-2022"
                     /note="1 to 4099 of Ntrl1-KRAS-tetR(pIKE) [Split]"
     frag            join(1..>1749,<2527..4098)
                     /date="19-Sep-2021"
                     /note="1 to 3488 of Ntrl1-KRAS-toehold 2 [Split]"
     frag            join(1..>1749,<2527..4098)
                     /date="19-Sep-2021"
                     /note="1 to 5288 of Ntrl1-Kras broken kan [Split]"
     frag            join(1..>1749,<2527..4098)
                     /date="24-Jun-2019"
                     /note="1 to 4395 of Ntrl1 Kras landing pad [Split]"
     frag            1..881
                     /date="10-Aug-2017"
                     /note="2222 to 3102 of Neutral 1"
     frag            <1..>881
                     /date="31-Jul-2017"
                     /note="2759945 to 2766641 of Acinetobacter ADP1 genome
                     [Split]"
     CDS             <1..575
                     /codon_start=1
                     /db_xref="EnsemblGenomes-Gn:ACIAD2824"
                     /db_xref="EnsemblGenomes-Tr:CAG69557"
                     /db_xref="InterPro:IPR023614"
                     /db_xref="UniProtKB/TrEMBL:Q6F8Q8"
                     /inference="ab initio prediction:AMIGene:2.0"
                     /locus_tag="ACIAD2824"
                     /note="Evidence 4 : Homologs of previously reported genes
                     of unknown function [Split]"
                     /product="conserved hypothetical protein; putative protein
                     (DcaP-like)"
                     /protein_id="CAG69557.1"
                     /transl_table=11
                     /translation="MMKITLKQSMNDLTKVFLSVLVFSPVMVHAGHIDDEVKALRAEIL
                     ELKKIVQQKDIDSEKNIERIFSQTDELPTRSTQPQKLNSVPVFVNKSGARVKLYGFIRG
                     DASYQFKGGNGMFNRINKVELDGTHNNEDRFYSTVTTSRLGLDFKSEQEDQPISGKLEF
                     DFRGGSNNDTVRIRHAYLNYKNLLIGQTTSTFLDTDNNPAMLDFGSPLGIGTKRTPMLR
                     YSDNLNAQTKLFLGLEQGQTDNRLPSFITKLKYHFLDDKGSASIRGTAQEVRSRELDNA
                     TEFSWGIGVGTNYKITNDLEINVDYSHVKGDSTLLLYTNSAYNSEQNQNDINLNEFDAF
                     SIGLSYQINPKLQSTIAYGAMFSNDSNEFAKIAKNKADTAQNKALQQGWINFMYSPITP
                     LTFGIEYIYGERETYTGEKGKDSRLSTMVKYSF"
     gene            <1..575
                     /locus_tag="ACIAD2824"
                     /note=" [Split]"
     frag            1..>881
                     /date="20-Mar-2019"
                     /note="1 to 901 of Neutral 1-Spec"
     CDS             700..873
                     /codon_start=1
                     /db_xref="PSEUDO:CAG69558.1"
                     /function="2.2.2 : Transcription related"
                     /function="3.1.2 : Transcriptional level"
                     /inference="ab initio prediction:AMIGene:2.0"
                     /locus_tag="ACIAD2825"
                     /note="Evidence 7 : Gene remnant; Product type f : factor"
                     /note="; /pseudo"
                     /product="fragment of transcription elongation factor
                     (GreB-like) (part 1)"
     gene            700..873
                     /locus_tag="ACIAD2825"
                     /note="; /pseudo"
     misc_feature    <882..>1749
                     /label="5'arm 1k"
     frag            <882..1749
                     /date="20-Mar-2019"
                     /note="201 to 1200 of hKRAS  (4453 .. 13,268)"
     mRNA            1706..>1749
                     /db_xref="GeneID:3845"
                     /db_xref="HGNC:HGNC:6407"
                     /db_xref="MIM:190070"
                     /gene="KRAS"
                     /gene_synonym="C-K-RAS; c-Ki-ras2; CFC2; K-Ras; K-RAS2A; 
                     K-RAS2B; K-RAS4A; K-RAS4B; KI-RAS; KRAS1; KRAS2; NS; NS3; 
                     RALD; RASK2"
                     /inference="similar to RNA sequence, mRNA (same 
                     species):same species:NM_004985.4"
                     /label="KRAS mRNA"
                     /note="The RefSeq transcript has 2 substitutions compared 
                     to this genomic sequence; Derived by automated 
                     computational analysis using gene prediction method: 
                     BestRefSeq."
                     /note="/exception=annotated by transcript or proteomic 
                     data"
                     /note="/transcript_id=NM_004985.4"
                     /product="KRAS proto-oncogene, GTPase, transcript variant 
                     b"
     CDS             1717..>1749
                     /codon_start=1
                     /db_xref="CCDS:CCDS8702.1"
                     /db_xref="GeneID:3845"
                     /db_xref="HGNC:HGNC:6407"
                     /db_xref="MIM:190070"
                     /gene="KRAS"
                     /gene_synonym="C-K-RAS; c-Ki-ras2; CFC2; K-Ras; K-RAS2A; 
                     K-RAS2B; K-RAS4A; K-RAS4B; KI-RAS; KRAS1; KRAS2; NS; NS3; 
                     RALD; RASK2"
                     /label="KRAS"
                     /note="isoform b is encoded by transcript variant b; 
                     Derived by automated computational analysis using gene 
                     prediction method: BestRefSeq."
                     /product="GTPase KRas isoform b"
                     /protein_id="NP_004976.2"
                     /translation="MTEYKLVVVGAGRRQECLDDTANSESFCGRI*SNNR"
     misc_feature    complement(1718..1749)
                     /note="KRAShuman CRISPR target"
     promoter        1750..1839
                     /gene="Ptrc-2"
                     /label="Ptrc-2"
                     /note="/SECDrawAs=""Region"
                     /note="/ApEinfo_fwdcolor=pink"
                     /note="/ApEinfo_revcolor=pink"
                     /note="/ApEinfo_graphicformat=arrow_data {{0 1 2 0 0 -1} {}
                     0} width 5 offset 0"
     frag            join(1750..>2477,<2479)
                     /date="03-Dec-2021"
                     /note="1 to 731 of pIKE107 [Split]"
     regulatory      1774..1779
                     /note="-35"
     regulatory      1797..1802
                     /note="-10"
     RBS             1836..1850
                     /note="RBS E"
     CDS             join(1857..>2477,<2479)
                     /gene="tetR"
                     /label="tetR"
                     /note=" [Split]"
     misc_feature    2079
                     /note="TS mutation T->C, Trp->Arg"
     CDS             2478..2501
                     /note="extra tail on temperature sensitive version"
     frag            <2480..2526
                     /date="19-Sep-2021"
                     /note="1 to 132 of P_trc-3WJ 20-T7 term [Split]"
     regulatory      2480..2526
                     /note="T7 terminator"
     mRNA            2527..2601
     misc_feature    2527..>3151
                     /label="3'arm 1k"
     frag            2527..>3151
                     /date="20-Mar-2019"
                     /note="3168 to 4167 of hKRAS  (4453 .. 13,268)"
     CDS             2527..2601
     frag            3152..4098
                     /date="10-Aug-2017"
                     /note="3752 to 4698 of Neutral 1"
     frag            <3152..>4098
                     /date="31-Jul-2017"
                     /note="2759945 to 2766641 of Acinetobacter ADP1 genome
                     [Split]"
     frag            <3152..4098
                     /date="20-Mar-2019"
                     /note="1936 to 2902 of Neutral 1-Spec"
     CDS             3410..>4098
                     /codon_start=1
                     /db_xref="EnsemblGenomes-Gn:ACIAD2827"
                     /db_xref="EnsemblGenomes-Tr:CAG69560"
                     /db_xref="GOA:Q6F8Q5"
                     /db_xref="InterPro:IPR000189"
                     /db_xref="InterPro:IPR008258"
                     /db_xref="InterPro:IPR023346"
                     /db_xref="UniProtKB/TrEMBL:Q6F8Q5"
                     /function="4.9.B : Putative uncharacterized transport
                     protein"
                     /inference="ab initio prediction:AMIGene:2.0"
                     /locus_tag="ACIAD2827"
                     /note="Evidence 3 : Function proposed based on presence of
                     conserved amino acid motif, structural feature or limited
                     homology; Product type pt : putative transporter [Split]"
                     /product="putative periplasmic binding protein of
                     transport/transglycosylase"
                     /protein_id="CAG69560.1"
                     /transl_table=11
                     /translation="MHSSSTSGSRLGLDNFFTSLPLKALVLSTVVFPFHSINASKAHQY
                     NSVVNSNTLTVVAVESPTTVFKDGEFIHGFGYDLARNYAQTLNVKLKFKTVKDNATALK
                     WINEGRANFAMTTADFHSVENKQLISFSASCGADTTLQQNGLNTALNWVFKYADDPLTQ
                     TASSFVCQSKQNGATQQLASFYNRNVVKPESWDIIQRDLGKRLPVYKASFKRSAEQYNL
                     DWHLLAAIGYQESYLKPDSVSPTGVRGLMMLTNNTAQAMGVSNRNDPTQSIQGGAKYYD
                     LMLKQYEDIPYPDRNWYALVAYNMGPGAVAQIQKRIQSEGKNPNQWINLYDHLNRYQSR
                     NGRYKQAVQYVTSIRAYLEHIKTSPRWVDV"
     gene            3410..>4098
                     /locus_tag="ACIAD2827"
                     /note=" [Split]"
BASE COUNT  1246 A  663 C  818 G  1371 T  0 OTHER
ORIGIN
        1 CTGACAACCG ACTACCGTCC TTTATTACAA AATTAAAATA TCATTTTTTA GATGATAAGG
       61 GTTCTGCTTC GATTAGAGGT ACGGCTCAAG AAGTTAGATC ACGTGAACTC GATAATGCGA
      121 CTGAATTCAG TTGGGGCATT GGCGTAGGTA CCAATTATAA AATCACTAAT GATTTAGAAA
      181 TAAATGTAGA TTATTCACAT GTTAAAGGAG ATTCCACCCT CCTTCTATAC ACTAACTCAG
      241 CATACAACTC AGAGCAAAAT CAAAATGACA TTAATTTGAA TGAATTTGAT GCATTTTCTA
      301 TAGGTCTTAG TTATCAAATT AATCCTAAAC TCCAGAGTAC AATTGCTTAT GGAGCTATGT
      361 TTTCCAATGA TAGTAATGAG TTTGCAAAGA TAGCAAAGAA TAAGGCGGAC ACTGCCCAGA
      421 ATAAAGCGTT ACAACAAGGA TGGATAAATT TTATGTATTC GCCAATAACA CCTTTGACAT
      481 TTGGTATTGA ATATATTTAT GGTGAAAGAG AGACTTATAC GGGTGAGAAA GGTAAAGATA
      541 GTCGTTTAAG TACTATGGTG AAGTATAGTT TTTAATCATA TAAAATTTAA ATAGCATGCT
      601 GGTTTTGAAG TAAGGCCAGC ATAGCTATAC ATGATGAATG TACTATTTAA TATGAATTAC
      661 GTATTGTTTT CAAATTTAAA AACTCTTCAC TGATAGATTT TGAACAGAAA TACTGAATCA
      721 ATAGTATGTT TTATGATAGG GTTACAAGAT CACTATAATA AAAAACTACG CGAAATTGAC
      781 TGTAAAATTA GATATTTAAC TAAATTATTC GAAGTTGCAC ATAAGGTTAA GTCTAGTCCT
      841 GAGCAAGATG AAAAAGCTTA TTTTGGCGTA TAGGTTGAAC TACAGTTAAT TCGGAGTTCT
      901 CTTGGTTTTT AGCTTTATTT TCCCCAGAGA TTTTTTTTTT TTTTTTTTTT TTTGAGACGG
      961 AGTCTTGCTC TATCGCCAGG CTGGAGTGCA GTGGCGCCAT CTCGGCTCAT TGCAACCTCG
     1021 GACTCCTATT TTCCCCAGAG ATATTTCACA CATTAAAATG TCGTCAAATA TTGTTCTTCT
     1081 TTGCCTCAGT GTTTAAATTT TTATTTCCCC ATGACACAAT CCAGCTTTAT TTGACACTCA
     1141 TTCTCTCAAC TCTCATCTGA TTCTTACTGT TAATATTTAT CCAAGAGAAC TACTGCCATG
     1201 ATGCTTTAAA AGTTTTTCTG TAGCTGTTGC ATATTGACTT CTAACACTTA GAGGTGGGGG
     1261 TCCACTAGGA AAACTGTAAC AATAAGAGTG GAGATAGCTG TCAGCAACTT TTGTGAGGGT
     1321 GTGCTACAGG GTGTAGAGCA CTGTGAAGTC TCTACATGAG TGAAGTCATG ATATGATCCT
     1381 TTGAGAGCCT TTAGCCGCCG CAGAACAGCA GTCTGGCTAT TTAGATAGAA CAACTTGATT
     1441 TTAAGATAAA AGAACTGTCT ATGTAGCATT TATGCATTTT TCTTAAGCGT CGATGGAGGA
     1501 GTTTGTAAAT GAAGTACAGT TCATTACGAT ACACGTCTGC AGTCAACTGG AATTTTCATG
     1561 ATTGAATTTT GTAAGGTATT TTGAAATAAT TTTTCATATA AAGGTGAGTT TGTATTAAAA
     1621 GGTACTGGTG GAGTATTTGA TAGTGTATTA ACCTTATGTG TGACATGTTC TAATATAGTC
     1681 ACATTTTCAT TATTTTTATT ATAAGGCCTG CTGAAAATGA CTGAATATAA ACTTGTGGTA
     1741 GTTGGAGCTC CATCGAATGG CTGAAATGAG CTGTTGACAA TTAATCATCC GGCTCGTATA
     1801 ATGTGTGGAA TTGTGAGCGG ATAACAATTT CACACAGGAA ACCGGTTATG GAATTCATGT
     1861 CTAGATTAGA TAAAAGTAAA GTGATTAACA GCGCATTAGA GCTGCTTAAT GAGGTCGGAA
     1921 TCGAAGGTTT AACAACCCGT AAACTCGCCC AGAAGCTAGG TGTAGAGCAG CCTACATTGT
     1981 ATTGGCATGT AAAAAATAAG CGGGCTTTGC TCGACGCCTT AGCCATTGAG ATGTTAGATA
     2041 GGCACCATAC TCACTTTTGC CCTTTAGAAG GGGAAAGCCG GCAAGATTTT TTACGTAATA
     2101 ACGCTAAAAG TTTTAGATGT GCTTTACTAA GTCATCGCGA TGGAGCAAAA GTACATTTAG
     2161 GTACACGGCC TACAGAAAAA CAGTATGAAA CTCTCGAAAA TCAATTAGCC TTTTTATGCC
     2221 AACAAGGTTT TTCACTAGAG AATGCATTAT ATGCACTCAG CGCTGTGGGG CATTTTACTT
     2281 TAGGTTGCGT ATTGGAAGAT CAAGAGCATC AAGTCGCTAA AGAAGAAAGG GAAACACCTA
     2341 CTACTGATAG TATGCCGCCA TTATTACGAC AAGCTATCGA ATTATTTGAT CACCAAGGTG
     2401 CAGAGCCAGC CTTCTTATTC GGCCTTGAAT TGATCATATG CGGATTAGAA AAACAACTTA
     2461 AATGTGAAAG TGGGTCTCAT AGCATAACCC CTTGGGGCCT CTAAACGGGT CTTGAGGGGT
     2521 TTTTTGGGCG TAGGCAAGAG TGCCTTGACG ATACAGCTAA TTCAGAATCA TTTTGTGGAC
     2581 GAATATGATC CAACAATAGA GGTAAATCTT GTTTTAATAT GCATATTACT GGTGCAGGAC
     2641 CATTCTTTGA TACAGATAAA GGTTTCTCTG ACCATTTTCA TGAGTACTTA TTACAAGATA
     2701 ATTATGCTGA AAGTTAAGTT ATCTGAAATG TACCTTGGGT TTCAAGTTAT ATGTAACCAT
     2761 TAATATGGGA ACTTTACTTT CCTTGGGAGT ATGTCAGGGT CCATGATGTT CACTCTCTGT
     2821 GCATTTTGAT TGGAAGTGTA TTTCAGAGTT TCGTGAGAGG GTAGAAATTT GTATCCTATC
     2881 TGGACCTAAA AGACAATCTT TTTATTGTAA CTTTTATTTT TATGGGTTTC TTGGTATTGT
     2941 GACATCATAT GTAAAGGTTA GATTTAATTG TACTAGTGAA ATATAATTGT TTGATGGTTG
     3001 ATTTTTTTAA ACTTCATCAG CAGTATTTTC CTATCTTCTT CTCAACATTA GAGAACCTAC
     3061 AACTACCGGA TAAATTTTAC AAAATGAATT ATTTGCCTAA GGTGTGGTTT ATATAAAGGT
     3121 ACTATTACCA ACTTTACCTT TGCTTTGTTG TCATTGAGTT AAGCAGTATA GGGTGTATTT
     3181 TTTGACCTAA AAATTTGACA TTCGGTTTTT AGGGAATTAT TATTCGCCCT TCTTTTATTT
     3241 TGGTTATTTT TTATACTTTG TAGTTTTTCT ACATAGTTTT TTTTAGTTCC ATGTCATCAT
     3301 GAATGACGTC ATGACTGCCC ATCCTCTTTG GATTTACCAA CTTGAAAAGA ATTTTGACTG
     3361 CTCTTAGTCG GAATTTTTTT GGGCGTAAAT TATCTGTAGC GGAGACAACA TGCACAGTAG
     3421 TTCAACTTCT GGGTCGAGGC TTGGCCTAGA CAATTTTTTT ACTTCTCTCC CATTGAAAGC
     3481 ACTTGTATTG AGTACTGTTG TGTTTCCGTT TCACAGTATT AATGCGAGCA AAGCCCATCA
     3541 GTATAACTCG GTGGTCAACA GCAATACCCT GACTGTCGTT GCAGTTGAAT CTCCAACGAC
     3601 AGTTTTTAAA GATGGTGAGT TTATTCATGG TTTTGGCTAT GATCTTGCCA GAAATTATGC
     3661 GCAAACTTTA AACGTTAAGT TAAAGTTTAA AACGGTTAAA GATAATGCAA CTGCATTAAA
     3721 ATGGATTAAT GAAGGACGAG CAAATTTTGC GATGACAACT GCCGATTTTC ATAGTGTTGA
     3781 AAATAAGCAA TTAATTTCAT TTTCGGCAAG TTGTGGTGCG GACACGACGC TCCAACAAAA
     3841 TGGTTTAAAT ACTGCATTAA ATTGGGTGTT TAAATATGCC GATGATCCAT TAACACAAAC
     3901 GGCAAGTAGC TTTGTCTGTC AGAGTAAGCA GAATGGAGCC ACACAACAGT TGGCATCGTT
     3961 TTACAACCGA AATGTGGTTA AACCAGAATC ATGGGATATT ATCCAGCGTG ATTTAGGTAA
     4021 ACGTTTACCG GTATACAAGG CAAGTTTTAA ACGAAGTGCC GAGCAATATA ATCTTGACTG
     4081 GCATTTGCTT GCTGCAAT
//
