# Supplementary material for: Engineered bacteria detect tumor DNA
Source: bioRxiv preprint, doi:10.1101/2021.09.10.459858, version 4 (2022-10-04)
Supplement: Supplemental DNA [file 459858_file04.zip › Supplement DNA files/CRISPR sensor.gb]

LOCUS       CRISPR_sensor           4055 bp    DNA     linear   SYN 06-Sep-2022
DEFINITION  .
FEATURES             Location/Qualifiers
     frag            1..4055
                     /date="06-Sep-2022"
                     /note="1 to 4055 of pp-CRISPR A2_KRAS human"
     source          <1007..>1666
                     /mol_type="genomic DNA"
                     /organism="Acinetobacter sp. ADP1"
                     /db_xref="taxon:62977"
                     /note=" [Split]"
                     /strain="ADP1"
     source          <1667..>1718
                     /mol_type="genomic DNA"
                     /organism="Acinetobacter sp. ADP1"
                     /db_xref="taxon:62977"
                     /note=" [Split]"
                     /strain="ADP1"
     source          <1751..>1778
     frag            join(1..>1718,<1751..4055)
                     /date="11-Jan-2022"
                     /note="1 to 4055 of pp-CRISPR A2_Kras1 [Split]"
     frag            join(1..>1718,<1751..4055)
                     /date="10-Dec-2019"
                     /note="1 to 4235 of pp2.1-A2-CR_4xAPH-Spec-pp2.2 [Split]"
     frag            join(1..>1006,<1667..>1718,<1751..>1778,<1779..4055)
                     /date="04-Nov-2019"
                     /note="1 to 3872 of pp2.1-CR_4xAPH4xRCK-Spec-pp2.2 [Split]"
     frag            join(1..>1006,<1667..>1718)
                     /date="03-Jun-2016"
                     /note="1 to 3632 of pp2.1-CR_4xAPH-Spec-pp2.2 [Split]"
     misc_feature    <1..1006
                     /note="ADP1 prophage 2.1 region 2,158,257-2,159,574
                     [Split]"
     frag            <1..1006
                     /date="07-Nov-2014"
                     /note="1 to 6484 of pp2_1-pT5-mCherry-SpcR-pp2_2 [Split]"
     frag            join(1..>1006,<1667..>1718)
                     /date="16-Feb-2016"
                     /note="1 to 3452 of pp2.1-CR_APH2-Spec-pp2.2 [Split]"
     frag            join(1..>1006,<1667..>1718)
                     /date="12-Nov-2015"
                     /note="43 to 1217 of pCRISPR_kan [Split]"
     gene            <1007..1593
                     /locus_tag="ACIAD_RS11350"
                     /note=" [Split]"
                     /old_locus_tag="ACIAD2484"
     CDS             <1007..1593
                     /codon_start=3
                     /db_xref="GI:491066860"
                     /inference="EXISTENCE: similar to AA
                     sequence:RefSeq:WP_004948476.1"
                     /locus_tag="ACIAD_RS11350"
                     /note="Derived by automated computational analysis using
                     gene prediction method: Protein Homology. [Split]"
                     /old_locus_tag="ACIAD2484"
                     /product="Cas1 subtype I-F CRISPR-associated endonuclease"
                     /protein_id="WP_004928491.1"
                     /transl_table=11
                     /translation="MSQLRQERSRPVMLSKRACVFYLEKVRVVLKDDRIVYLTDNSQPV
                     EYFYNIPEKNTAFLLLGKGSSLTDAAARRLAESNVMVGFCGSGGSPLFSSLDLTFLAPQ
                     SEYRPTEYMQIWMKAWLDDDARLLMAKILLLERIVLVSQSWKKNLDLIQHGIYIDENAL
                     NTFKQDIDRSENQQELLAAEGRWAKALYKELAKGFNIDFKRDEGKNSHDSLTDIANNYL
                     DHGNYIAYGYAAVALNGMGISFALPILHGKTRRGGLVFDLADLVKDAFVMPTAFICASK
                     GLNQKEFRMQLIEICQDQDLLDYMFSFITDICSKIK"
     frag            1007..1666
                     /date="04-Nov-2019"
                     /note="117432 to 118091 of ADP1 CRISPR 233-2460000"
     frag            <1667..>1718
                     /date="25-Aug-2015"
                     /note="118058 to 118203 of ADP1 CRISPR 233-2460000 [Split]"
     repeat_region   1691..1718
                     /note="CR Repeat"
     misc_feature    1719..1750
                     /note="KRAS gRNA"
     frag            <1751..>1778
                     /date="07-Nov-2014"
                     /note="1 to 6484 of pp2_1-pT5-mCherry-SpcR-pp2_2 [Split]"
     frag            <1751..>1778
                     /date="16-Feb-2016"
                     /note="1 to 3452 of pp2.1-CR_APH2-Spec-pp2.2 [Split]"
     frag            1751..1778
                     /date="03-Jun-2016"
                     /left_end="0"
                     /note="1328 to 1355 of Untitled"
                     /right_end="0"
     frag            <1751..>1778
                     /date="03-Jun-2016"
                     /note="1 to 3632 of pp2.1-CR_4xAPH-Spec-pp2.2 [Split]"
     frag            <1751..1778
     repeat_region   1751..1778
                     /note="CR Repeat"
     frag            <1751..1778
     misc_difference <1779..1807
                     /note="Unexpected insert from pBAV1k [Split]"
     frag            <1779..4055
     frag            1779..4055
                     /date="12-Nov-2015"
                     /note="1924 to 4200 of p4-mCherry sequenced"
     frag            <1779..4055
     frag            1808..>4055
                     /date="07-Nov-2014"
                     /note="1 to 6484 of pp2_1-pT5-mCherry-SpcR-pp2_2 [Split]"
     promoter        1839..1867
                     /note="PampR"
     CDS             1902..2693
                     /codon_start=1
                     /db_xref="GI:336359759"
                     /gene="specR"
                     /note="spectinomycin resistance marker"
                     /product="SpecR"
                     /protein_id="AEI53620.1"
                     /transl_table=11
                     /translation="MREAVIAEVSTQLSEVVGVIERHLEPTLLAVHLYGSAVDGGLKPH
                     SDIDLLVTVTVRLDETTRRALINDLLETSASPGESEILRAVEVTIVVHDDIIPWRYPAK
                     RELQFGEWQRNDILAGIFEPATIDIDLAILLTKAREHSVALVGPAAEELFDPVPEQDLF
                     EALNETLTLWNSPPDWAGDERNVVLTLSRIWYSAVTGKIAPKDVAADWAMERLPAQYQP
                     VILEARQAYLGQEEDRLASRADQLEEFVHYVKGEITKVVGK"
     CDS             1902..2693
                     /gene="specR"
     misc_feature    3031..4055
                     /note="ADP1 prophage 2.2 region 2,161,721-2,162,745"
BASE COUNT  1086 A  887 C  893 G  1189 T  0 OTHER
ORIGIN
        1 TGAGCCGACA TTTTATTACC CTCTTATCAA ACCGTACCTT TCACATAACG AATGAATGAA
       61 TACCGTACAT GGAGTGCGGC CAACCCACAG CGAACATCAT ATTTCGCATC CATCACCGTA
      121 CGGTTTTCCG TTTTAAGCTC TGCCCATGAT CTATCATGGA AATAACGGCT AATGATCACC
      181 TGCATCCACT CAAGTGTCGT TTCACTGTCT GTACCATTAA TAATATCCAG TACTAAACGT
      241 TGTACGGCAC GAGCTTCATT ATCGTTAATC TGACACGACA CTTTGTGACG TATAGCTTGT
      301 TGTACTCCTT GAGCATCACA AAGGTAATAA GCAATAAGTT TAGCTCGATC TTTCTTCTTT
      361 ACACGTACCT TGGCTTTCTT CATTGCAATA GCAATCGGGC TATCGGAATA CTGTCCACCA
      421 CGACAAGAAC GTTGCCACGC TCCACATTGG CGTAACCAAT CTGGCAAATC ATACTTGCTC
      481 CAATCCACCG TCTGCATAAT GTGCACTGCT GTATTCATCT CATCACCTAA TTTGTTTCAA
      541 GTTAAATTTT ATAAGCGTTA TTGTTTTATG GTTCTGCCTG CTCCTCTACC GATCTAAAAC
      601 GACAAGTTTC GAGATAATCC AGTACTCGAA CTGCACCGCG TTTACCGTGT CGGTTTTTCA
      661 CTACAATCAG CTCTGTGATT CCCATCGGTT TGGTTGAGTC TTCTGGATCG GTTAGGGGGT
      721 TAACAAGGAT GATCTGGTCT GCATCTTGCT CGATTTGTCC AGATTCTTTG ATATCTGATG
      781 CTTTAGGACG TTTGCCCTTC TCTGCCTCAC GGTTGAGCTG TACCAGTGCA ATGACAGGAC
      841 ATTCAAACTC TTTCGCCATG GATTTTAATT CACGGCTGAT GGAACTGACT TCCTGAAAGC
      901 GATCTTTCTT GCTCGGGTCT CTGAGCAGTT GTAAATAATC CACGATGATG CAGCCCAATT
      961 CCTTGTAACG GCGTTTGGCT CGACGTGCAT AGGAACGGAC CTCACTATGA TGCGCGCTTG
     1021 CTTATGGCTA AAATTTTATT ACTCGAACGT ATTGTGCTCG TTTCACAATC ATGGAAGAAG
     1081 AATCTAGATT TGATTCAGCA CGGTATTTAT ATTGATGAAA ATGCTTTAAA TACGTTTAAA
     1141 CAAGATATTG ATCGATCCGA AAATCAACAA GAATTACTTG CAGCCGAAGG ACGTTGGGCC
     1201 AAAGCACTGT ATAAAGAATT GGCCAAAGGA TTTAATATTG ACTTTAAACG AGATGAAGGC
     1261 AAAAACTCAC ATGATAGTCT TACCGATATT GCGAATAACT ACTTAGATCA TGGAAATTAC
     1321 ATTGCCTATG GCTATGCGGC AGTTGCTTTA AATGGTATGG GAATTAGTTT TGCCCTACCT
     1381 ATCTTGCATG GTAAAACACG CCGCGGAGGT TTAGTGTTTG ATCTTGCCGA CTTAGTGAAA
     1441 GATGCTTTTG TGATGCCAAC TGCTTTTATA TGCGCATCAA AAGGATTAAA TCAAAAAGAA
     1501 TTCCGAATGC AACTTATAGA AATATGCCAA GACCAAGATC TTCTAGATTA CATGTTTAGC
     1561 TTCATTACTG ACATATGTAG TAAAATCAAA TAAAATCAAA CAATTAACTC AAGTGATTCA
     1621 TAACGAAGTA TTTTTACTCA TTAAAAGCTT ATATAATTGA TATCAAGGGT TTTGTTTTGA
     1681 CTTAACTCTA GTTCGTCATC GCATAGATGA TTTAGAAAAG CTCCAACTAC CACAAGTTTA
     1741 TATTCAGTCA GTTCGTCATC GCATAGATGA TTTAGAAACG GCCGGTAGAA AGGAGAAGCT
     1801 TACTAGCTAT TTGTTTATTT TTCTAAATAC ATTCAAATAT GTATCCGCTC ATGAGACAAT
     1861 AACCCTGATA AATGCTTCAA TAATATTGAA AAAGGAAGAG TATGAGGGAA GCGGTGATCG
     1921 CCGAAGTATC GACTCAACTA TCAGAGGTAG TTGGCGTCAT CGAGCGCCAT CTCGAACCGA
     1981 CGTTGCTGGC CGTACATTTG TACGGCTCCG CAGTGGATGG CGGCCTGAAG CCACACAGTG
     2041 ATATTGATTT GCTGGTTACG GTGACCGTAA GGCTTGATGA AACAACGCGG CGAGCTTTGA
     2101 TCAACGACCT TTTGGAAACT TCGGCTTCCC CTGGAGAGAG CGAGATTCTC CGCGCTGTAG
     2161 AAGTCACCAT TGTTGTGCAC GACGACATCA TTCCGTGGCG TTATCCAGCT AAGCGCGAAC
     2221 TGCAATTTGG AGAATGGCAG CGCAATGACA TTCTTGCAGG TATCTTCGAG CCAGCCACGA
     2281 TCGACATTGA TCTGGCTATC TTGCTGACAA AAGCAAGAGA ACATAGCGTT GCCTTGGTAG
     2341 GTCCAGCGGC GGAGGAACTC TTTGATCCGG TTCCTGAACA GGATCTATTT GAGGCGCTAA
     2401 ATGAAACCTT AACGCTATGG AACTCGCCGC CCGACTGGGC TGGCGATGAG CGAAATGTAG
     2461 TGCTTACGTT GTCCCGCATT TGGTACAGCG CAGTAACCGG CAAAATCGCG CCGAAGGATG
     2521 TCGCTGCCGA CTGGGCAATG GAGCGCCTGC CGGCCCAGTA TCAGCCCGTC ATACTTGAAG
     2581 CTAGACAGGC TTATCTTGGA CAAGAAGAAG ATCGCTTGGC CTCGCGCGCA GATCAGTTGG
     2641 AAGAATTTGT CCACTACGTG AAAGGCGAGA TCACCAAGGT AGTCGGCAAA TAATGTCTAA
     2701 CAATTCGTTC AAGCCGAGGG GCCGCAAGAT CCGGCCACGA TGACCCGGTC GTCGGTTCAG
     2761 GGCAGGGTCG TTAAATAGCC GCTTATGTCT ATTGCTGGTT TACCGGTTTA TTGACTACCG
     2821 GAAGCAGTGT GACCGTGTGC TTCTCAAATG CCTGAGGTTT CAGCAAAAAA CCCCTCAAGA
     2881 CCCGTTTAGA GGCCCCAAGG GGTTATGCTA GTTATTGCTC AGCGGTGGCA GCAGCCTAGG
     2941 TTAATTAAGC TGCGCTAGTA GACGAGTCCA TGTGCTGGCG TTCAAATTTC GCAGCAGCGG
     3001 TTTCTTTACC AGACTCGACA AGCTTACTAG AGTGTTCATA TTGACCTCGC TTAGTGTGGT
     3061 TAATACGCCG CTTCTTGTTA CTGCAAGAGG CGGTTTTTTT ATGGGTGTAC ACATGACTGC
     3121 ACCTGTTGAT TCAGTTCAGA TAGTGCTTTG TGCATCTCAT GGATGACTCT GGCCATATCC
     3181 AGTGCTTCGC CTTGGGTAAT TCGCCCATCG GCCATCATTT CTTTAAACAG TGCTGATATA
     3241 TCGCCCTTCT TGATGCCTAT GCATAGGAAG GTATCCATCA GACTGGTATC TCGCTGGCTC
     3301 TCGGGTATGT CTGGCAGGTC AATTGCCACC TTTCCGAGTC GTGCACACAT TTCCTGCAAT
     3361 ATCCGATAGT CCCCTGTAAT CTCCATCAGC TTGACTGCCT CGAGCAATGT AATGTGATGG
     3421 GTATGTGTGT TTGGGTTGAC CTTGCTATTG AGCACCGCAG GGCTTTTGAT GCCTAAACGT
     3481 GATGCAAGTG CAGATGCACC ACCCAGAAAG TCGTGAACGG TGTGATAGGC AGCATCTAAT
     3541 ATGTTCATGG CGGGTTCCTT TGAACGTGTT TATTAGATGG GTGCTGACAT AAGATTGGAT
     3601 TTATGGTTAG GACGTAATTC AATCCAAATA TCTTCGTAAT CATCTGGAAA TAAATCTTTG
     3661 CGAGTGCATA GACCTTTATC TTCAGCAATT ACAGCTAAGC GGATTTTGCG ATCTCTGGGA
     3721 ATTGCTTTCC ATCCACTTAC GGATGCAGCG GTGATACCTA AAAATCTAGC AACAGCAGTT
     3781 ACACCACCTA AAAGCTCAAT AAATTGATCA TCAGTCATGT TGATCTCCTA ATTTTATTGC
     3841 CTCAATTATT AGGTATTCCT TATATTTTAT CAATAGGAAT ACCTTATTTA TTTTATGTTA
     3901 GGATTTCCTA ATAGACTAGG TAAGATCATG AAAACATTAG CTGAACGACT TAAATATGCG
     3961 ATGGAAATTT TGCCACCTAA GAAAATCAAG GGTGTCGAAC TTGCTCGTGT AGTTGGAGTT
     4021 AAACCACCAT CTGTCAGCGA TTGGCTTTCA GGTAA
//
