# Supplementary material for: Engineered bacteria detect tumor DNA
Source: bioRxiv preprint, doi:10.1101/2021.09.10.459858, version 4 (2022-10-04)
Supplement: Supplemental DNA [file 459858_file04.zip › Supplement DNA files/biosensor Ntrl2-PLtet-Aph.gb]

LOCUS       biosensor_Ntrl2-        3032 bp    DNA     linear   SYN 06-Sep-2022
DEFINITION  .
FEATURES             Location/Qualifiers
     frag            1..3032
                     /date="06-Sep-2022"
                     /note="1 to 3032 of Ntrl2-PLtet-UTR1-Aph"
     source          complement(<1..1001)
                     /mol_type="genomic DNA"
                     /organism="Acinetobacter sp. ADP1"
                     /db_xref="taxon:62977"
                     /note=" [Split]"
                     /strain="ADP1"
     source          1..1001
                     /note="Ntrl2 5'"
     source          1131..>1160
                     /label="source"
                     /note=" [Split]"
     source          <1161..>1952
                     /mol_type="other DNA"
                     /organism="Expression vector lacI-T5-gusA-pBAV1k"
                     /db_xref="taxon:1009848"
                     /label=""
                     /note=" [Split]"
     source          <1161..>1952
                     /mol_type="genomic DNA"
                     /organism="Homo sapiens"
                     /chromosome="12"
                     /db_xref="taxon:9606"
                     /note=" [Split]"
     source          <1161..>1952
                     /mol_type="other DNA"
                     /organism="recombinant plasmid"
                     /note=" [Split]"
     source          <1161..>1952
                     /mol_type="other DNA"
                     /organism="synthetic DNA construct"
                     /note=" [Split]"
     source          <1953..>2110
                     /mol_type="other DNA"
                     /organism="synthetic DNA construct"
                     /note=" [Split]"
     source          <1953..>2110
                     /mol_type="other DNA"
                     /organism="recombinant plasmid"
                     /note=" [Split]"
     source          <1953..>2110
                     /mol_type="genomic DNA"
                     /organism="Homo sapiens"
                     /chromosome="12"
                     /db_xref="taxon:9606"
                     /note=" [Split]"
     source          2111..3032
                     /note="Ntrl2 3'"
     frag            <1..1001
                     /date="18-Feb-2020"
                     /left_end="0"
                     /note="1 to 12357 of Neutral2 [Split]"
                     /right_end="0"
     gene            complement(<1..802)
                     /locus_tag="ACIAD1078"
                     /note=" [Split]"
     CDS             complement(<1..802)
                     /codon_start=2
                     /db_xref="EnsemblGenomes-Gn:ACIAD1078"
                     /db_xref="EnsemblGenomes-Tr:CAG67965"
                     /db_xref="GOA:Q6FD94"
                     /db_xref="InterPro:IPR001826"
                     /db_xref="InterPro:IPR006530"
                     /db_xref="InterPro:IPR022385"
                     /db_xref="UniProtKB/TrEMBL:Q6FD94"
                     /inference="ab initio prediction:AMIGene:2.0"
                     /locus_tag="ACIAD1078"
                     /note="Evidence 3 : Function proposed based on presence of
                     conserved amino acid motif, structural feature or limited
                     homology; Product type h : extrachromosomal origin [Split]"
                     /product="putative RHS-related protein"
                     /protein_id="CAG67965.1"
                     /transl_table=11
                     /translation="MCGTSDGTSSSGYGYNKAGQMIVQTRVIKGTNYQTNWAFDNYGRL
                     ISENFANDSYKVSYGYDTLSRINTVKVRIQGADKDVVKSITYEPYGGIKSWTYGNDLTR
                     TTSFDKDYRITGINTEAIQKLSHSYNINNLISNVDNSLEVNRSATYTYDAIGQLTKSTS
                     TQYIESWTFDKNSNRSTRVGNTNLTTNYQTNIGNRLASTTITEAKSFTYDVLGNLIKKT
                     GHGGTVDYSYDGFNRLKTVKAGSNSTNYDYDVFNLRTRKTGGAGNVNYIYSPDGRLLGE
                     SNTSDTNISTAYVWLYGQVIGVVRNNTLNFVHNDHLGRPEVLTNLSKTVVWKSQNNSYD
                     SNVIQSSIGQFNIGLPGQYYDVESGLWYNWNRYFDGTVGRYTQPDPIGLAGGVNTYTYV
                     GNNPVNFIDPYGLWSLSIEGYYGVGGGASISYNNGTLEVTGKLGVGLGAGVGLDPNGKP
                     SKHALDCGSGAIARTSSKLEMGAGIGPIEATLFGVSGYTGNGLVQSEKGGDFQFTKPEL
                     VIPGVTVDPSKKFSWRIGGSVGGNVSAEFGHYSNW"
     frag            join(1..>1160,<1953..3032)
                     /date="17-Dec-2021"
                     /note="1 to 2957 of Ntrl2-P_LtetO-1-UTR1-GFP longer
                     [Split]"
     frag            1..1001
                     /date="20-Sep-2021"
                     /note="5455 to 6455 of Ntrl2-P_Aph-cat"
     frag            join(1..>1046,<1130,<1953..3032)
                     /date="12-Nov-2021"
                     /note="1 to 2980 of Ntrl2-P_E4H11-3WJ 20-GFP [Split]"
     frag            join(1..>1130,<1953..3032)
                     /date="07-Dec-2021"
                     /note="1 to 3024 of Ntrl2-P_LtetO-1-3WJ 20-GFP [Split]"
     gene            complement(941..>1001)
                     /locus_tag="ACIAD1077"
                     /note="; /pseudo"
     CDS             complement(941..>1001)
                     /codon_start=1
                     /db_xref="PSEUDO:CAG67964.1"
                     /inference="ab initio prediction:AMIGene:2.0"
                     /locus_tag="ACIAD1077"
                     /product="fragment of conserved hypothetical protein (part
                     2)"
     regulatory      1002..1043
                     /note="Terminator 2 (Kim 2019)"
     promoter        1047..>1129
                     /gene="Pltet0-1"
                     /label="P_Ltet0-1"
     frag            <1047..1129
                     /note="1 to 97 of pIKE107 [Split]"
     frag            1047..1129
                     /date="12-Nov-2021"
                     /note="10 to 92 of pBest-Ltet"
     protein_bind    1053..1071
                     /note="tetR O2"
     -35_signal      1072..1077
                     /note="-35"
     protein_bind    1078..1096
                     /note="tetR O2"
     -10_signal      1095..1100
                     /note="-10"
     misc_feature    1107
                     /note="Transcription start"
     misc_feature    <1131..1160
                     /label="UTR1"
                     /note="UTR1 [Split]"
     frag            1131..1160
                     /date="07-Dec-2021"
                     /note="1812 to 1841 of Ntrl1-KRAS-tetR v3"
     frag            1131..>1160
                     /date="03-Dec-2021"
                     /note="1793 to 1824 of Ntrl1-KRAS-tetR [Split]"
     frag            1131..>1160
                     /date="12-Nov-2021"
                     /note="3876 to 621 of pBest-tetR-mCherry-LAA [Split]"
     frag            1131..>1160
                     /date="23-Apr-2014"
                     /note="711 to 38 of PBEST_OR2_OR1_Pr_UTR-deGFP-T500
                     [Split]"
     RBS             1150..1156
                     /note="RBS"
     frag            1161..>1952
                     /date="17-Dec-2021"
                     /note="1926 to 2720 of Ntrl1-Kras Integrated"
     misc_feature    <1161..>1952
                     /label="nonstandard type: frag"
                     /note=" [Split]"
     frag            <1161..>1952
                     /date="24-Jun-2019"
                     /note="7846 to 9812 of Exported [Split]"
     CDS             1161..1955
                     /codon_start=1
                     /gene="aphA-3"
                     /label="KanR"
                     /note="confers resistance to kanamycin"
                     /product="aminoglycoside phosphotransferase"
                     /translation="MAKMRISPELKKLIEEYRCVKDTEGMSPAKVYKLVGENEILYLKM
                     TDSRYKGTTYDVEREKDMMLWLEGKLPVPKVLHFERHDGWSNLLMSEADGVLCSEGYED
                     EQSPEKTIELYAECIRLFHSIDISDCPYTNSLDGRLAELDYLLNNDLADVDCENWEEDT
                     PFKDPRELYDFLKTEKPEEELVFSHGDLGDSNIFVKDGKVSGFIDLGRSGRADKWYDIA
                     FCVRSIREDIGEEQYVELFFDLLGIKPDWEKIKYYILLDELF"
     misc_feature    1304..1335
                     /label="APH spacer2"
                     /note="APH spacer2"
     frag            <1953..>2110
                     /date="24-Jun-2019"
                     /note="7846 to 9812 of Exported [Split]"
     misc_feature    <1953..2110
                     /label="nonstandard type: frag"
                     /note=" [Split]"
     frag            <1953..2110
                     /date="20-Sep-2021"
                     /note="2839 to 3713 of Ntrl1-Kras broken kan [Split]"
     primer_bind     complement(<1953..1977)
                     /label="sfGFP(pBAV) R 60"
                     /note="sfGFP(pBAV) R 60"
     primer_bind     1953..1973
                     /label="pBAV F 55"
                     /note="pBAV F 55"
     misc_feature    1953..1955
                     /label="nonstandard type: frag"
                     /note="628 to 2058 of pCMV-td-Tomato"
     misc_feature    1968..1988
                     /label="BioBrick suffix"
                     /note="universal suffix for all parts"
     terminator      2033..2110
                     /note="t1"
     terminator      2039..2110
                     /label="rrnB T1 terminator"
                     /note="transcription terminator T1 from the E. coli rrnB 
                     gene"
     frag            join(2111..3032,complement(2111..>3032),2111..>3032)
                     /date="20-Sep-2021"
                     /note="7439 to 8360 of Ntrl2-P_Aph-cat"
     CDS             complement(2345..2848)
                     /codon_start=1
                     /db_xref="EnsemblGenomes-Gn:ACIAD1075"
                     /db_xref="EnsemblGenomes-Tr:CAG67962"
                     /db_xref="UniProtKB/TrEMBL:Q6FD97"
                     /inference="ab initio prediction:AMIGene:2.0"
                     /locus_tag="ACIAD1075"
                     /note="Evidence 4 : Homologs of previously reported genes
                     of unknown function"
                     /product="conserved hypothetical protein"
                     /protein_id="CAG67962.1"
                     /transl_table=11
                     /translation="MVDQSHESLTDIEILDILQSMKKDELDIEAKEIIRNGGKAGRQEA
                     HKQALVALNKNFEEKFVEAVTLALGLNSTQAKKIRYKKDRIRILKARGIDYLAVDGAQT
                     AQVLAQIAQAITREDAIVTKDLHDIFPFWKEGWPMVQFDNAYKILAEDIQLHYEALLDQ
                     LLVQ"
     gene            complement(2345..2848)
                     /locus_tag="ACIAD1075"
BASE COUNT  921 A  585 C  577 G  949 T  0 OTHER
ORIGIN
        1 CGTTACCAGC TCCACCAGTT TTTCTAGTTC GTAAATTAAA TACATCATAG TCATAATTAG
       61 TACTGTTGCT TCCAGCCTTC ACAGTTTTTA GGCGATTAAA GCCATCATAG CTGTAGTCTA
      121 CAGTCCCGCC GTGACCAGTT TTTTTAATTA GATTTCCAAG CACATCATAG GTAAAGCTTT
      181 TTGCTTCTGT AATTGTCGTA CTAGCTAACC TATTTCCAAT ATTAGTTTGA TAATTTGTAG
      241 TTAGGTTTGT ATTTCCTACC CGAGTACTTC GATTTGAATT TTTATCAAAA GTCCAACTTT
      301 CTATATATTG TGTAGAAGTT GATTTAGTAA GTTGTCCTAT AGCATCATAA GTATAAGTAG
      361 CCGATCGATT TACTTCCAGA CTATTATCAA CATTGCTAAT CAAGTTATTG ATATTATAGC
      421 TATGACTTAG CTTTTGAATG GCCTCTGTAT TAATTCCAGT AATTCTATAA TCTTTATCAA
      481 AACTAGTTGT ACGTGTTAAA TCATTCCCGT AAGTCCAACT TTTAATACCG CCATAAGGTT
      541 CATAAGTGAT ACTTTTTACT ACATCTTTAT CAGCGCCTTG TATACGAACT TTAACAGTAT
      601 TAATTCTACT CAAAGTGTCA TAACCATAAG AAACTTTGTA GCTATCATTT GCAAAGTTTT
      661 CGCTAATTAA GCGTCCATAG TTATCAAATG CCCAGTTAGT TTGATAATTT GTACCTTTTA
      721 TAACTCTGGT CTGAACAATC ATTTGACCAG CTTTGTTATA ACCATATCCT GATGAACTAG
      781 TTCCATCCGA TGTTCCACAC AACCGCCTGA TTACCCTCTA AATCTACAAT ACGAAAATGC
      841 TGGCCTTTTT TACTTCTCCC ATCCACGCTT CACCCGCTGG ACACACTTCA CTTAAAACCG
      901 TGTTGGATAA TTTTACTAAT GCGGTCATGT CATATCCTCT TTAAACTAAA ACTGCGTAAT
      961 AGCGAGCATT ATTTTGAAAA CCACGCTGAT TTTGCGGACA TAGAAAAAAG CCCGCACCTG
     1021 ACAGTGCGGG CTTTTTTTTT CGAAAAGCAT GCTCCCTATC AGTGATAGAG ATTGACATCC
     1081 CTATCAGTGA TAGAGATACT GAGCACATCA GCAGGACGCA CTGACCAGGT AATTTTGTTT
     1141 AACTTTAAGA AGGAGATATA ATGGCTAAAA TGAGAATATC ACCGGAATTG AAAAAACTGA
     1201 TCGAAGAATA CCGCTGCGTA AAAGATACGG AAGGAATGTC TCCTGCTAAG GTATATAAGC
     1261 TGGTGGGAGA AAATGAAATC CTATATTTAA AAATGACGGA CAGCCGGTAT AAAGGGACCA
     1321 CCTATGATGT GGAACGGGAA AAGGACATGA TGCTATGGCT GGAAGGAAAG CTGCCTGTTC
     1381 CAAAGGTCCT GCACTTTGAA CGGCATGATG GCTGGAGCAA TCTGCTCATG AGTGAGGCCG
     1441 ATGGCGTCCT TTGCTCGGAA GGGTATGAAG ATGAACAAAG CCCTGAAAAG ACTATCGAGC
     1501 TGTATGCGGA GTGCATCAGG CTCTTTCACT CCATCGACAT ATCGGATTGT CCCTATACGA
     1561 ATAGCTTAGA CGGCCGCTTA GCCGAATTGG ATTACTTACT GAATAACGAT CTGGCCGATG
     1621 TGGATTGCGA AAACTGGGAA GAAGACACTC CATTTAAAGA TCCGCGCGAG CTGTATGATT
     1681 TTTTAAAGAC GGAAAAGCCC GAAGAGGAAC TTGTCTTTTC CCACGGCGAC CTGGGAGACA
     1741 GCAACATCTT TGTGAAAGAT GGCAAAGTAA GTGGCTTTAT TGATCTTGGG AGAAGCGGCA
     1801 GGGCGGACAA GTGGTATGAC ATTGCCTTCT GCGTCCGGTC GATCAGGGAG GATATCGGGG
     1861 AAGAACAGTA TGTCGAGCTA TTTTTTGACT TACTGGGGAT CAAGCCTGAT TGGGAGAAAA
     1921 TAAAATATTA TATTTTACTG GATGAATTGT TTTAGAAAGG AGAAGCTTAC TAGTAGCGGC
     1981 CGCTGCAGGC CTCAGGGCCC GATCGATGCC GCCGCTTAAT TAATTAATCC AGAGGCATCA
     2041 AATAAAACGA AAGGCTCAGT CGAAAGACTG GGCCTTTCGT TTTATCTGTT GTTTGTCGGT
     2101 GAACGCTCTC TACGAAGCAA AGCACATGCC AATTTAGTAA TACTATTTAA TAATAAATTT
     2161 ATAAGTTAAA ACAATGCCTT AATCCAAATA TATTAGATAT ATCATCGGGA CTATTTATTT
     2221 GGATTCATTA AAAAACTAAA TATTTTGACT GCTCGATTTT TTATCAATGC ATAAAAAATG
     2281 CCTCGTGAAG AGGCATAAAT ATGGTGCATA AATTTCAGTA ATTTCTACAG CTAAGTGCTA
     2341 CAAATTATTG CACAAGAAGT TGATCAAGCA ATGCTTCATA ATGCAATTGA ATATCTTCAG
     2401 CTAAGATTTT ATAGGCATTA TCAAACTGAA CCATTGGCCA GCCTTCTTTC CAGAAAGGGA
     2461 AAATATCATG CAAGTCTTTA GTGACAATCG CATCTTCACG AGTAATGGCT TGTGCAATTT
     2521 GTGCTAATAC CTGCGCTGTT TGCGCACCAT CTACCGCAAG ATAATCAATC CCGCGCGCTT
     2581 TTAAAATACG AATACGATCT TTTTTATAAC GAATTTTCTT AGCCTGTGTA GAATTCAATC
     2641 CTAGTGCCAA AGTCACAGCT TCAACAAACT TTTCCTCAAA GTTTTTATTT AAAGCCACAA
     2701 GTGCCTGTTT ATGTGCTTCT TGTCGTCCAG CCTTGCCTCC GTTTCGAATA ATCTCTTTGG
     2761 CCTCGATATC AAGCTCGTCT TTCTTCATCG ATTGTAAAAT ATCTAAAATT TCGATATCAG
     2821 TTAAAGATTC ATGAGATTGA TCTACCATGG GAGTCCTTGA GAAAATTAAA AAGACTATTG
     2881 TCGCATAAAA GTCCATTTAA AGCAGAAGAA AACTAAACGA AAAACATGAA GTTTATGTAT
     2941 CATTTTTTCT AATGGTTTTA GCTGGTTTCA AATGATAATT TTTATGATTT AACCTCAATA
     3001 TTTGAGATTG TTTTTGCAGC TTGTTTAGCT CA
//
